Addgene plasmid #104760: pUG-335
Purpose: Level 2 construct
Depositing lab: Marco Trujillo. Depositing organization: Leibniz Institute of Plant Biochemistry (IPB). Publication: UbiGate: a synthetic biology toolbox to analyse ubiquitination. Kowarschik K, Hoehenwarter W, Marillonnet S, Trujillo M. New Phytol. 2018 Mar;217(4):1749-1763. doi: 10.1111/nph.14900. Epub 2017 Nov 30. PubMed 29194629.
Backbone
  Vector backbone: pET-28GG
  Backbone size w/o insert (bp): 5190
  Vector type: Bacterial Expression
Growth in bacteria
  Bacterial resistance: Kanamycin, 50 μg/mL
  Growth temperature: 37°C
  Growth strain: DH5alpha
  Copy number: Low Copy
Gene/Insert
  Gene/Insert name: HIS-Ubq_UBA1_HA-UBC36_MMZ1_EL4 (alt name: AT4G05320,AT2G30110,AT1G16890,AT1G23260)
  Species: A. thaliana (mustard weed)
  Insert size (bp): 4863
  Promoter: T7
  Tag / fusion protein: HIS-Ubq, HA-E2 (N terminal on insert)
  Cloning method: Restriction Enzyme; 5′ cloning site BpiI (destroyed during cloning); 3′ cloning site BpiI (destroyed during cloning)
  Sequencing primers: 5′ T7; 3′ T7 Terminal
Terms and licenses: Academic/Nonprofit Terms; Industry Terms: Not Available to Industry
How to cite: pUG-335 was a gift from Marco Trujillo (Addgene plasmid # 104760 ; http://n2t.net/addgene:104760 ; RRID:Addgene_104760)
