[The description below was written by a language model from this plasmid's Addgene catalogue record and pLannotate feature annotations shown in this document.]
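Description:
pUG-335 is a Level 2 assembly from the UbiGate toolbox, a Golden Gate-based system for reconstituting ubiquitination reactions in bacteria. It is built in pET-28GG, a bacterial expression backbone, with the insert joined through BpiI sites that were destroyed during cloning. The plasmid is about 10 kb. It is selected with kanamycin (aph(3')-Ia) and replicates from a ColE1/pBR322-type origin that retains the bom region and the rop gene, consistent with its low-copy listing. An f1 origin and a lacI cassette with its own promoter are also present. The short tetracycline-resistance fragments and AmpR promoter fragment in the annotation appear to be backbone remnants rather than functional markers.

The payload is a single polycistronic unit of Arabidopsis thaliana genes, driven by a T7 promoter with an adjacent lac operator and closed by a T7 terminator. Expression therefore depends on T7 RNA polymerase and is IPTG-inducible. Four open reading frames follow one another, each preceded by its own T7 gene 10 ribosome binding site:

His-tagged ubiquitin comes first, then the E1 activating enzyme UBA1, then the E2 UBC36 (UBC13B) carrying N-terminal HA epitope repeats, and finally the E2 variant MMZ1 (UEV1A). The UBC36–MMZ1 heterodimer catalyses Lys63-linked polyubiquitin chains, which do not target proteins for proteasomal degradation.

The insert name ends in "EL4", which the record does not define, and no E3 ligase or substrate coding sequence is annotated. The construct thus appears to supply the ubiquitin, E1 and E2/UEV components for producing and analysing Lys63-linked ubiquitination in E. coli, with the His and HA tags allowing purification or detection. The depositor and repository sequence records differ by only a few nucleotides in length and show the same feature order.
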