Features (pLannotate 1.2.2; 27 found; start..end, strand, type, name):
     12..467     +  rep_origin     f1 ori (sequence partly withheld): f1 bacteriophage origin of replication; arrow indicates direction of (+) strand synthesis
    494..551     +  promoter       AmpR promoter (fragment): bla
    560..1375    -  CDS            KanR: aminoglycoside phosphotransferase; aph(3')-Ia; confers resistance to kanamycin in bacteria or G418 (Geneticin®) in eukaryotes
   1497..2085    +  rep_origin     ori: high-copy-number ColE1/pMB1/pBR322/pUC origin of replication
   2271..2413    -  misc_feature   bom: basis of mobility region from pBR322
   2515..2706    -  CDS            rop: Rop protein, which maintains plasmids at low copy number; rop
   2723..3103    +  CDS            YPB1_ECOLX: Protein predicted: Swiss-Prot protein existence level 4. From Escherichia coli.
   3175..3466    -  CDS            TcR (fragment): tetracycline efflux protein; tet; confers resistance to tetracycline
   3481..3502    -  protein_bind   CAP binding site: CAP binding activates transcription in the presence of cAMP. E. coli catabolite activator protein
   3515..4597    -  CDS            lacI: lac repressor; lacI; The lac repressor binds to the lac operator to inhibit transcription in E. coli. This inhibition can be relieved by adding lactose or isopropyl-β-D-thiogalactopyranoside (IPTG).
   4598..4675    -  promoter       lacI promoter: lacI
   4683..4962    -  CDS            TcR (fragment): tetracycline efflux protein; tet; confers resistance to tetracycline
   4984..5002    +  promoter       T7 promoter: promoter for bacteriophage T7 RNA polymerase
   5003..5027    +  protein_bind   lac operator: The lac repressor binds to the lac operator to inhibit transcription in E. coli. This inhibition can be relieved by adding lactose or isopropyl-β-D-thiogalactopyranoside (IPTG). lac repressor encoded by lacI
   5048..5065    +  RBS            RBS (fragment): efficient ribosome binding site from bacteriophage T7 gene 10 (Olins and Rangwala, 1989)
   5080..5098    +  CDS            9xHis (fragment): 9xHis affinity tag
   5105..5332    +  CDS            UBIQ_AVESA: Experimental evidence at protein level: Swiss-Prot protein existence level 1. Ubiquitin exists either covalently attached to another protein, or free (unanchored). When covalently bound, it is conjugated to target proteins via an isopeptide bond either as a monomer (monoubiquitin), a polymer linked via different Lys residues of the ubiquitin (polyubiquitin chains) or a linear polymer linked via the initiator Met of the ubiquitin (linear polyubiquitin chains). Polyubiquitin chains, when attached to a target protein, have different functions depending on the Lys residue of the ubiquitin that is
   5344..5361    +  RBS            RBS (fragment): efficient ribosome binding site from bacteriophage T7 gene 10 (Olins and Rangwala, 1989)
   5368..8607    +  CDS            UBA1: UBE11_ARATH - Also known as MOS5. Experimental evidence at protein level: Swiss-Prot protein existence level 1. Activates ubiquitin by first adenylating its C-terminal glycine residue with ATP, and thereafter linking this residue to the side chain of a cysteine residue in E1, yielding a ubiquitin-E1 thioester and free AMP. From Arabidopsis thaliana (Mouse-ear cress).
   8619..8636    +  RBS            RBS (fragment): efficient ribosome binding site from bacteriophage T7 gene 10 (Olins and Rangwala, 1989)
   8646..8734    +  CDS            3xHA (fragment): three tandem HA epitope tags
   8748..8836    +  CDS            3xHA (fragment): three tandem HA epitope tags
   8838..9296    +  CDS            UBC36: UBC36_ARATH - Also known as UBC13B, UBG13B. Experimental evidence at protein level: Swiss-Prot protein existence level 1. Catalyzes the synthesis of non-canonical poly-ubiquitin chains that are linked through 'Lys-63'. This type of poly- ubiquitination does not lead to protein degradation by the proteasome. Mediates transcriptional activation of target genes. Required for postreplication repair of UV-damaged DNA and for adapting root developmental programs to suboptimal availability of iron. From Arabidopsis thaliana (Mouse-ear cress).
   9308..9325    +  RBS            RBS (fragment): efficient ribosome binding site from bacteriophage T7 gene 10 (Olins and Rangwala, 1989)
   9332..9805    +  CDS            UEV1A: UEV1A_ARATH - Also known as MMZ1. Experimental evidence at protein level: Swiss-Prot protein existence level 1. Has no ubiquitin ligase activity on its own. The heterodimer with UBC catalyzes the synthesis of non-canonical poly-ubiquitin chains that are linked through 'Lys-63'. This type of poly-ubiquitination does not lead to protein degradation by the proteasome. Mediates transcriptional activation of target genes. May play a role in the control of progress through the cell cycle and differentiation. Probably not involved in the error-free DNA repair. From Arabidopsis thaliana (Mouse-ear cre
   9924..9973    +  CDS            SET1 (fragment): solubility-enhancement tag derived from T7 phage gene 10B
   9981..10028   +  terminator     T7 terminator: transcription terminator for bacteriophage T7 RNA polymerase
>Addgene plasmid #104760 | pUG-335 | depositor full sequence | sequence record 198588 | Full Sequence
TGGCGAATGGG
[124 nt withheld, positions 12-135]
C
[91 nt withheld, positions 137-227]
A
[49 nt withheld, positions 229-277]
CCTTTGACGTTGGAGTCCACGTTCTTT
[37 nt withheld, positions 305-341]
ACCCTATCTCGGTCTATTCTTTTGATTTATAAGGGATTTTGCCGATTTCGGCCTATTGGTTAAAAAATGA
GCTGATTTAACAAAAATTTAACGCGAATTTTAACAAAATATTAACGTTTACAATTTCAGGTGGCACTTTT
CGGGGAAATGTGCGCGGAACCCCTATTTGTTTATTTTTCTAAATACATTCAAATATGTATCCGCTCATGA
ATTAATTCTTAGAAAAACTCATCGAGCATCAAATGAAACTGCAATTTATTCATATCAGGATTATCAATAC
CATATTTTTGAAAAAGCCGTTTCTGTAATGAAGGAGAAAACTCACCGAGGCAGTTCCATAGGATGGCAAG
ATCCTGGTATCGGTCTGCGATTCCGACTCGTCCAACATCAATACAACCTATTAATTTCCCCTCGTCAAAA
ATAAGGTTATCAAGTGAGAAATCACCATGAGTGACGACTGAATCCGGTGAGAATGGCAAAAGTTTATGCA
TTTCTTTCCAGACTTGTTCAACAGGCCAGCCATTACGCTCGTCATCAAAATCACTCGCATCAACCAAACC
GTTATTCATTCGTGATTGCGCCTGAGCGAGTCGAAATACGCGATCGCTGTTAAAAGGACAATTACAAACA
GGAATCGAATGCAACCGGCGCAGGAACACTGCCAGCGCATCAACAATATTTTCACCTGAATCAGGATATT
CTTCTAATACCTGGAATGCTGTTTTCCCGGGGATCGCAGTGGTGAGTAACCATGCATCATCAGGAGTACG
GATAAAATGCTTGATGGTCGGAAGAGGCATAAATTCCGTCAGCCAGTTTAGTCTGACCATCTCATCTGTA
ACATCATTGGCAACGCTACCTTTGCCATGTTTCAGAAACAACTCTGGCGCATCGGGCTTCCCATACAATC
GATAGATTGTCGCACCTGATTGCCCGACATTATCGCGAGCCCATTTATACCCATATAAATCAGCATCCAT
GTTGGAATTTAATCGCGGCCTAGAGCAAGACGTTTCCCGTTGAATATGGCTCATAACACCCCTTGTATTA
CTGTTTATGTAAGCAGACAGTTTTATTGTTCATGACCAAAATCCCTTAACGTGAGTTTTCGTTCCACTGA
GCGTCAGACCCCGTAGAAAAGATCAAAGGATCTTCTTGAGATCCTTTTTTTCTGCGCGTAATCTGCTGCT
TGCAAACAAAAAAACCACCGCTACCAGCGGTGGTTTGTTTGCCGGATCAAGAGCTACCAACTCTTTTTCC
GAAGGTAACTGGCTTCAGCAGAGCGCAGATACCAAATACTGTCCTTCTAGTGTAGCCGTAGTTAGGCCAC
CACTTCAAGAACTCTGTAGCACCGCCTACATACCTCGCTCTGCTAATCCTGTTACCAGTGGCTGCTGCCA
GTGGCGATAAGTCGTGTCTTACCGGGTTGGACTCAAGACGATAGTTACCGGATAAGGCGCAGCGGTCGGG
CTGAACGGGGGGTTCGTGCACACAGCCCAGCTTGGAGCGAACGACCTACACCGAACTGAGATACCTACAG
CGTGAGCTATGAGAAAGCGCCACGCTTCCCGAAGGGAGAAAGGCGGACAGGTATCCGGTAAGCGGCAGGG
TCGGAACAGGAGAGCGCACGAGGGAGCTTCCAGGGGGAAACGCCTGGTATCTTTATAGTCCTGTCGGGTT
TCGCCACCTCTGACTTGAGCGTCGATTTTTGTGATGCTCGTCAGGGGGGCGGAGCCTATGGAAAAACGCC
AGCAACGCGGCCTTTTTACGGTTCCTGGCCTTTTGCTGGCCTTTTGCTCACATGTTCTTTCCTGCGTTAT
CCCCTGATTCTGTGGATAACCGTATTACCGCCTTTGAGTGAGCTGATACCGCTCGCCGCAGCCGAACGAC
CGAGCGCAGCGAGTCAGTGAGCGAGGAAGCGGAAGAGCGCCTGATGCGGTATTTTCTCCTTACGCATCTG
TGCGGTATTTCACACCGCATATATGGTGCACTCTCAGTACAATCTGCTCTGATGCCGCATAGTTAAGCCA
GTATACACTCCGCTATCGCTACGTGACTGGGTCATGGCTGCGCCCCGACACCCGCCAACACCCGCTGACG
CGCCCTGACGGGCTTGTCTGCTCCCGGCATCCGCTTACAGACAAGCTGTGACCGACTCCGGGAGCTGCAT
GTGTCAGAGGTTTTCACCGTCATCACCGAAACGCGCGAGGCAGCTGCGGTAAAGCTCATCAGCGTGGTCG
TGAAGCGATTCACAGATGTCTGCCTGTTCATCCGCGTCCAGCTCGTTGAGTTTCTCCAGAAGCGTTAATG
TCTGGCTTCTGATAAAGCGGGCCATGTTAAGGGCGGTTTTTTCCTGTTTGGTCACTGATGCCTCCGTGTA
AGGGGGATTTCTGTTCATGGGGGTAATGATACCGATGAAACGAGAGAGGATGCTCACGATACGGGTTACT
GATGATGAACATGCCCGGTTACTGGAACGTTGTGAGGGTAAACAACTGGCGGTATGGATGCGGCGGGACC
AGAGAAAAATCACTCAGGGTCAATGCCAGCGCTTCGTTAATACAGATGTAGGTGTTCCACAGGGTAGCCA
GCAGCATCCTGCGATGCAGATCCGGAACATAATGGTGCAGGGCGCTGACTTCCGCGTTTCCAGACTTTAC
GAAACACGGAAACCCAAGACCATTCATGTTGTTGCTCAGGTCGCAGACGTTTTGCAGCAGCAGTCGCTTC
ACGTTCGCTCGCGTATCGGTGATTCATTCTGCTAACCAGTAAGGCAACCCCGCCAGCCTAGCCGGGTCCT
CAACGACAGGAGCACGATCATGCGCACCCGTGGGGCCGCCATGCCGGCGATAATGGCCTGCTTCTCGCCG
AAACGTTTGGTGGCGGGACCAGTGACGAAGGCTTGAGCGAGGGCGTGCAAGATTCCGAATACCGCAAGCG
ACAGGCCGATCATCGTCGCGCTCCAGCGAAAGCGGTCCTCGCCGAAAATGACCCAGAGCGCTGCCGGCAC
CTGTCCTACGAGTTGCATGATAAAGAACACAGTCATAAGTGCGGCGACGATAGTCATGCCCCGCGCCCAC
CGGAAGGAGCTGACTGGGTTGAAGGCTCTCAAGGGCATCGGTCGAGATCCCGGTGCCTAATGAGTGAGCT
AACTTACATTAATTGCGTTGCGCTCACTGCCCGCTTTCCAGTCGGGAAACCTGTCGTGCCAGCTGCATTA
ATGAATCGGCCAACGCGCGGGGAGAGGCGGTTTGCGTATTGGGCGCCAGGGTGGTTTTTCTTTTCACCAG
TGACACGGGCAACAGCTGATTGCCCTTCACCGCCTGGCCCTGAGAGAGTTGCAGCAAGCGGTCCACGCTG
GTTTGCCCCAGCAGGCGAAAATCCTGTTTGATGGTGGTTAACGGCGGGATATAACATGAGCTGTCCTCGG
TATCGTCGTATCCCACTACCGAGATATCCGCACCAACGCGCAGCCCGGACTCGGTAATGGCGCGCATTGC
GCCCAGCGCCATCTGATCGTTGGCAACCAGCATCGCAGTGGGAACGATGCCCTCATTCAGCATTTGCATG
GTTTGTTGAAAACCGGACATGGCACTCCAGTCGCCTTCCCGTTCCGCTATCGGCTGAATTTGATTGCGAG
TGAGATATTTATGCCAGCCAGCCAGACGCAGACGCGCCGAGACAGAACTTAATGGGCCCGCTAACAGCGC
GATTTGCTGGTGACCCAATGCGACCAGATGCTCCACGCCCAGTCGCGTACCGTCCTCATGGGAGAAAATA
ATACTGTTGATGGGTGTCTGGTCAGAGACATCAAGAAATAACGCCGGAACATTAGTGCAGGCAGCTTCCA
CAGCAATGGCATCCTGGTCATCCAGCGGATAGTTAATGATCAGCCCACTGACGCGTTGCGCGAGAAGATT
GTGCACCGCCGCTTTACAGGCTTCGACGCCGCTTCGTTCTACCATCGACACCACCACGCTGGCACCCAGT
TGATCGGCGCGAGATTTAATCGCCGCGACAATTTGCGACGGCGCGTGCAGGGCCAGACTGGAGGTGGCAA
CGCCAATCAGCAACGACTGTTTGCCCGCCAGTTGTTGTGCCACGCGGTTGGGAATGTAATTCAGCTCCGC
CATCGCCGCTTCCACTTTTTCCCGCGTTTTCGCAGAAACGTGGCTGGCCTGGTTCACCACGCGGGAAACG
GTCTGATAAGAGACACCGGCATACTCTGCGACATCGTATAACGTTACTGGTTTCACATTCACCACCCTGA
ATTGACTCTCTTCCGGGCGCTATCATGCCATACCGCGAAAGGTTTTGCGCCATTCGATGGTGTCCGGGAT
CTCGACGCTCTCCCTTATGCGACTCCTGCATTAGGAAGCAGCCCAGTAGTAGGTTGAGGCCGTTGAGCAC
CGCCGCCGCAAGGAATGGTGCATGCAAGGAGATGGCGCCCAACAGTCCCCCGGCCACGGGGCCTGCCACC
ATACCCACGCCGAAACAAGCGCTCATGAGCCCGAAGTGGCGAGCCCGATCTTCCCCATCGGTGATGTCGG
CGATATAGGCGCCAGCAACCGCACCTGTGGCGCCGGTGATGCCGGCCACGATGCGTCCGGCGTAGAGGAT
CGAGATCTCGATCCCGCGAAATTAATACGACTCACTATAGGGGAATTGTGAGCGGATAACAATTCCCCTC
TAGAAATAATTTTGCCTTAACTTTAAGAAGGAGATATACCATGGGCAGCCACCACCACCACCACCACAGC
GGAATGCAGATCTTTGTTAAGACTCTCACCGGAAAGACAATCACCCTGGAGGTGGAAAGCTCCGACACCA
TCGACAACGTTAAGGCCAAGATCCAGGATAAGGAGGGCATTCCTCCGGATCAGCAGAGGCTTATTTTCGC
CGGCAAGCAGCTAGAGGATGGCCGTACGTTGGCTGATTACAATATCCAGAAGGAATCCACCCTCCACTTG
GTCCTCAGGCTCCGTGGTGGTTAAGCTTGCAATTAACTTTAAGAAGGAGATATACAATGCTTCACAAGCG
AGCTAGTGAAGCTAACGATAAGAACGATAATACCATCATCGGTTCCGATTTAGCATCATCTAAGAAACGC
CGTATCGATTTCACTGAATCTTCGTCTGATAAGTCATCTTCGATTTTAGCTTCTGGTAGTAGCAGGGGTT
TTCACGGCGATAGCGTCGTTCAGCAAATCGACATGGCTTTTGGTAATTCGAACCGTCAGGAGATTGATGA
AGATCTGCACAGTCGCCAGCTCGCCGTCTATGGTCGTGAGACTATGAGGCGTCTCTTTGCTTCCAATGTT
CTCATCTCGGGGATGCACGGTCTTGGTGCCGAGATTGCCAAGAATCTTATACTTGCTGGTGTGAAGTCTG
TGACCTTGCATGATGAAAGAGTTGTAGAGCTATGGGACTTATCAAGCAACTTTGTTTTCTCGGAGGATGA
TGTTGGCAAGAATAGAGCAGATGCTTCTGTTCAGAAGTTACAGGATCTTAACAATGCTGTGGTTGTCTCT
AGCTTGACCAAAAGCTTAAACAAAGAGGATCTTTCTGGCTTCCAGGTTGTTGTATTCTCTGACATAAGCA
TGGAAAGAGCAATCGAATTTGATGACTATTGTCACAGCCATCAGCCTCCTATCGCTTTTGTCAAGGCTGA
TGTCAGGGGTCTTTTCGGCTCTGTCTTTTGTGATTTTGGGCCTGAATTTGCGGTTCTTGATGTTGATGGA
GAGGAACCCCATACAGGCATCATTGCGTCTATCTCTAATGAGAACCAGGCATTTATTTCCTGTGTCGACG
ATGAGAGGCTTGAGTTTGAAGATGGTGACCTAGTTGTTTTCTCAGAAGTTGAGGGTATGACAGAATTGAA
TGATGGGAAACCAAGGAAGATAAAAAGTACACGGCCATATTCATTCACCCTTGATGAGGACACTACTAAC
TATGGAACATATGTGAAGGGTGGTATTGTCACTCAAGTGAAACAGCCAAAGTTACTGAATTTCAAGCCAT
TGAGGGAAGCGCTTAAGGATCCAGGGGATTTTCTATTTAGTGATTTCTCTAAGTTTGATCGGCCTCCACT
CCTTCACTTAGCATTCCAGGCACTTGATCATTTTAAAGCTGAAGCTGGCAGATTTCCTGTTGCTGGCTCA
GAAGAGGACGCTCAGAAGCTTATATCGATTGCCACAGCCATCAATACCGGGCAGGGTGATTTAAAGGTGG
AGAATGTTGATCAGAAGCTTCTAAGACACTTTTCCTTTGGAGCCAAGGCTGTCCTGAATCCTATGGCTGC
AATGTTTGGCGGTATTGTTGGACAGGAGGTTGTTAAAGCTTGCTCTGGAAAATTTCATCCTCTCTTCCAG
TTTTTCTACTTTGATTCAGTGGAGTCACTCCCCTCTGAACCTGTGGACTCGAGTGACTTTGCACCAAGAA
ACAGCCGGTATGATGCCCAAATATCTGTATTTGGGGCCAAGTTCCAGAAGAAACTTGAAGATGCTAAAGT
TTTCACAGTAGGGTCTGGTGCTCTTGGCTGTGAGTTCTTGAAAAATTTGGCTCTGATGGGGGTTTCTTGT
GGAAGCCAAGGGAAGCTGACAGTGACAGATGATGATATCATTGAGAAGAGTAACCTCAGTCGTCAATTTC
TGTTCCGTGACTGGAACATTGGACAGGCTAAATCCACAGTTGCTGCTTCGGCTGCTGCTGTTATAAATCC
TCGCTTCAACATTGAGGCCCTGCAAAACCGTGTTGGCGCGGAGACTGAGAATGTATTTGACGATGCCTTC
TGGGAGAACTTAACTGTTGTCGTCAATGCACTGGATAATGTTAATGCGAGGCTCTATGTTGATTCGAGGT
GCTTGTATTTCCAGAAGCCTCTCCTTGAGTCTGGAACTCTTGGTACAAAGTGCAACACACAGTCGGTTAT
CCCACATCTAACTGAAAATTACGGTGCCTCAAGGGACCCACCAGAGAAACAGGCCCCCATGTGTACAGTG
CATTCCTTCCCGCATAACATTGATCACTGTTTAACTTGGGCTCGCTCTGAGTTTGAGGGTCTGCTGGAGA
AAACTCCCGCTGAAGTGAATGCATATCTTTCTAGCCCAGTTGAGTACACTAACTCAATGATGAGTGCTGG
TGATGCTCAGGCGAGGGACACATTGGAGAGGATTGTTGAGTGCCTTGAAAAGGAGAAGTGTGAAACCTTC
CAAGACTGCTTAACCTGGGCACGACTGAGGTTTGAGGATTACTTTGTGAACCGTGTCAAGCAATTGATAT
ACACATTTCCTGAAGATGCTGCGACTAGTACCGGAGCTCCATTCTGGTCTGCTCCAAAAAGATTCCCTCG
TCCACTCCAGTACTCGTCGTCCGACCCAAGTCTCCTTAACTTTATCACAGCGACTGCTATTTTACGAGCA
GAGACATTTGGGATCCCGATACCTGAGTGGACTAAGAACCCAAAGGAAGCAGCAGAAGCTGTTGACAGAG
TGATAGTCCCAGACTTTGAGCCAAGGCAAGATGCAAAGATTGTGACTGATGAGAAAGCTACCACTTTAAC
CACTGCTTCGGTGGACGACGCTGCAGTCATCGACGATCTCATTGCTAAGATCGACCAGTGTAGGCATAAC
TTGTCGCCAGACTTCAGGATGAAACCTATTCAGTTCGAAAAGGATGATGATACAAACTATCACATGGATG
TGATAGCAGGACTAGCCAACATGAGGGCGAGAAATTACAGCATCCCTGAAGTGGACAAGCTGAAAGCAAA
GTTCATAGCAGGGAGAATCATCCCAGCCATTGCGACTTCAACAGCCATGGCTACTGGGCTGGTCTGCCTC
GAGCTGTACAAGGTCCTTGATGGAGGACATAAAGTGGAAGCTTACAGAAACACATTTGCCAACCTGGCAC
TTCCACTATTCTCCATGGCTGAACCACTTCCACCAAAGGTGGTGAAGCACCGTGACATGGCTTGGACAGT
TTGGGACAGATGGGTTCTCAAGGGAAACCCAACTCTTCGTGAGGTGTTGCAGTGGCTGGAGGACAAAGGG
CTTAGCGCATACAGCATCTCTTGTGGAAGCTGTCTACTGTTCAACAGTATGTTCACAAGGCACAAGGAGA
GGATGGACAAGAAGGTTGTGGATCTCGCTCGGGATGTTGCGAAAGTCGAGTTACCGCCTTATCGCAACCA
TCTTGATGTAGTGGTGGCTTGTGAGGATGAAGATGACAATGACGTCGATATTCCTCTCGTCTCTATCTAC
TTCAGGTGAGCTTACTATTAACTTTAAGAAGGAGATATACCATGTACCCATACGATGTTCCTGACTATGC
GGGCTATCCCTATGACGTCCCGGACTATGCAGGATTGTATCCATATGACGTTCCAGATTACGCCACTAGA
GCTGCTTACCCATACGATGTTCCTGACTATGCGGGCTATCCCTATGACGTCCCGGACTATGCAGGATTGT
ATCCATATGACGTTCCAGATTACGCAATGGCCAATAGTAATCTTCCCCGACGAATCATCAAGGAAACTCA
ACGTCTGCTTAGTGAACCTGCTCCTGGGATAAGTGCGTCTCCATCAGAGGAAAATATGAGATATTTCAAT
GTTATGATTCTTGGTCCTACTCAATCTCCTTATGAAGGAGGAGTTTTCAAGTTGGAGCTCTTTTTGCCTG
AAGAATATCCTATGGCAGCTCCCAAGGTTAGGTTTCTCACCAAGATTTACCATCCTAACATCGACAAGCT
TGGAAGAATCTGCCTTGACATACTGAAAGACAAGTGGAGTCCTGCACTACAAATACGAACTGTGCTCTTG
AGTATCCAAGCTCTTTTAAGTGCACCAAACCCAGATGATCCTCTGTCTGAGAACATAGCTAAGCATTGGA
AGAGCAATGAGGCAGAAGCTGTGGAAACAGCTAAGGAATGGACTCGTCTTTACGCAAGTGGTGCTTAAGC
TTTTACTTAACTTTAAGAAGGAGATATACAATGAGTTCGGAGGAAGCCAAGGTCGTTGTTCCGAGGAACT
TTAGATTGTTGGAAGAGCTTGAAAGAGGTGAGAAAGGTATTGGAGATGGTACTGTTAGCTATGGAATGGA
TGATGCTGATGATATTTATATGCAATCTTGGACTGGCACCATTCTTGGTCCTCCTAATACTGCATATGAA
GGGAAAATCTTTCAGCTGAAGCTTTTCTGTGGTAAGGAGTACCCTGAAAGTCCACCGACTGTGAGGTTCC
AGACCCGGATAAACATGGCTTGTGTTAACCCAGAAACTGGAGTGGTTGAACCGAGTCTCTTCCCTATGCT
CACTAACTGGCGGCGAGAATATACAATGGAGGACATACTGGTTAAGCTGAAAAAAGAAATGATGACTTCG
CATAACCGGAAGTTAGCTCAACCCCCGGAAGGTAACGAGGAAGCTAGGGCAGATCCAAAAGGACCAGCTA
AATGTTGTGTGATGTGAGCTTCAGAGCTTTTAAGCCAGCCCCGACACCCGCCAACACCCGCTGACGCGCC
CTGACGGGCTTGTCTGCTCCCGGCATCCGCTTACAGACAAGCTGTGACCGGGATGAGATCCGGCTGCTAA
CAAAGCCCGAAAGGAAGCTGAGTTGGCTGCTGCCACCGCTGAGCAATAACTAGCATAACCCCTTGGGGCC
TCTAAACGGGTCTTGAGGGGTTTTTTGCTGAAAGGAGGAACTATATCCGGAT
