Features (pLannotate 1.2.2; 27 found; start..end, strand, type, name):
    184..202     +  promoter       T7 promoter: promoter for bacteriophage T7 RNA polymerase
    203..227     +  protein_bind   lac operator: The lac repressor binds to the lac operator to inhibit transcription in E. coli. This inhibition can be relieved by adding lactose or isopropyl-β-D-thiogalactopyranoside (IPTG). lac repressor encoded by lacI
    248..265     +  RBS            RBS (fragment): efficient ribosome binding site from bacteriophage T7 gene 10 (Olins and Rangwala, 1989)
    280..298     +  CDS            9xHis (fragment): 9xHis affinity tag
    305..532     +  CDS            UBIQ_AVESA: Experimental evidence at protein level: Swiss-Prot protein existence level 1. Ubiquitin exists either covalently attached to another protein, or free (unanchored). When covalently bound, it is conjugated to target proteins via an isopeptide bond either as a monomer (monoubiquitin), a polymer linked via different Lys residues of the ubiquitin (polyubiquitin chains) or a linear polymer linked via the initiator Met of the ubiquitin (linear polyubiquitin chains). Polyubiquitin chains, when attached to a target protein, have different functions depending on the Lys residue of the ubiquitin that is
    544..561     +  RBS            RBS (fragment): efficient ribosome binding site from bacteriophage T7 gene 10 (Olins and Rangwala, 1989)
    568..3807    +  CDS            UBA1: UBE11_ARATH - Also known as MOS5. Experimental evidence at protein level: Swiss-Prot protein existence level 1. Activates ubiquitin by first adenylating its C-terminal glycine residue with ATP, and thereafter linking this residue to the side chain of a cysteine residue in E1, yielding a ubiquitin-E1 thioester and free AMP. From Arabidopsis thaliana (Mouse-ear cress).
   3819..3836    +  RBS            RBS (fragment): efficient ribosome binding site from bacteriophage T7 gene 10 (Olins and Rangwala, 1989)
   3846..3934    +  CDS            3xHA (fragment): three tandem HA epitope tags
   3948..4036    +  CDS            3xHA (fragment): three tandem HA epitope tags
   4038..4496    +  CDS            UBC36: UBC36_ARATH - Also known as UBC13B, UBG13B. Experimental evidence at protein level: Swiss-Prot protein existence level 1. Catalyzes the synthesis of non-canonical poly-ubiquitin chains that are linked through 'Lys-63'. This type of poly- ubiquitination does not lead to protein degradation by the proteasome. Mediates transcriptional activation of target genes. Required for postreplication repair of UV-damaged DNA and for adapting root developmental programs to suboptimal availability of iron. From Arabidopsis thaliana (Mouse-ear cress).
   4508..4525    +  RBS            RBS (fragment): efficient ribosome binding site from bacteriophage T7 gene 10 (Olins and Rangwala, 1989)
   4532..5005    +  CDS            UEV1A: UEV1A_ARATH - Also known as MMZ1. Experimental evidence at protein level: Swiss-Prot protein existence level 1. Has no ubiquitin ligase activity on its own. The heterodimer with UBC catalyzes the synthesis of non-canonical poly-ubiquitin chains that are linked through 'Lys-63'. This type of poly-ubiquitination does not lead to protein degradation by the proteasome. Mediates transcriptional activation of target genes. May play a role in the control of progress through the cell cycle and differentiation. Probably not involved in the error-free DNA repair. From Arabidopsis thaliana (Mouse-ear cre
   5124..5173    +  CDS            SET1 (fragment): solubility-enhancement tag derived from T7 phage gene 10B
   5181..5228    +  terminator     T7 terminator: transcription terminator for bacteriophage T7 RNA polymerase
   5265..5693    +  rep_origin     f1 ori (sequence partly withheld): f1 bacteriophage origin of replication; arrow indicates direction of (+) strand synthesis
   5746..5803    +  promoter       AmpR promoter (fragment): bla
   5812..6627    -  CDS            KanR: aminoglycoside phosphotransferase; aph(3')-Ia; confers resistance to kanamycin in bacteria or G418 (Geneticin®) in eukaryotes
   6749..7337    +  rep_origin     ori: high-copy-number ColE1/pMB1/pBR322/pUC origin of replication
   7523..7662    -  misc_feature   bom: basis of mobility region from pBR322
   7764..7955    -  CDS            rop: Rop protein, which maintains plasmids at low copy number; rop
   7972..8352    +  CDS            YPB1_ECOLX: Protein predicted: Swiss-Prot protein existence level 4. From Escherichia coli.
   8424..8715    -  CDS            TcR (fragment): tetracycline efflux protein; tet; confers resistance to tetracycline
   8730..8751    -  protein_bind   CAP binding site: CAP binding activates transcription in the presence of cAMP. E. coli catabolite activator protein
   8764..9846    -  CDS            lacI: lac repressor; lacI; The lac repressor binds to the lac operator to inhibit transcription in E. coli. This inhibition can be relieved by adding lactose or isopropyl-β-D-thiogalactopyranoside (IPTG).
   9847..9924    -  promoter       lacI promoter: lacI
   9932..162     -  CDS            TcR (fragment) (across the origin): tetracycline efflux protein; tet; confers resistance to tetracycline
>Addgene plasmid #104760 | pUG-335 | addgene full sequence | sequence record 205550 | Addgene NGS Result
CCGGCCACGGGGCCTGCCACCATACCCACGCCGAAACAAGCGCTCATGAGCCCGAAGTGGCGAGCCCGAT
CTTCCCCATCGGTGATGTCGGCGATATAGGCGCCAGCAACCGCACCTGTGGCGCCGGTGATGCCGGCCAC
GATGCGTCCGGCGTAGAGGATCGAGATCTCGATCCCGCGAAATTAATACGACTCACTATAGGGGAATTGT
GAGCGGATAACAATTCCCCTCTAGAAATAATTTTGCCTTAACTTTAAGAAGGAGATATACCATGGGCAGC
CACCACCACCACCACCACAGCGGAATGCAGATCTTTGTTAAGACTCTCACCGGAAAGACAATCACCCTAG
AGGTGGAAAGCTCCGACACCATCGACAACGTTAAGGCCAAGATCCAGGATAAGGAGGGCATTCCTCCGGA
TCAGCAGAGGCTTATTTTCGCCGGCAAGCAGCTAGAGGATGGCCGTACGTTGGCTGATTACAATATCCAG
AAGGAATCCACCCTCCACTTGGTCCTCAGGCTCCGTGGTGGTTAAGCTTGCAATTAACTTTAAGAAGGAG
ATATACAATGCTTCACAAGCGAGCTAGTGAAGCTAACGATAAGAACGATAATACCATCATCGGTTCCGAT
TTAGCATCATCTAAGAAACGCCGTATCGATTTCACTGAATCTTCGTCTGATAAGTCATCTTCGATTTTAG
CTTCTGGTAGTAGCAGGGGTTTTCACGGCGATAGCGTCGTTCAGCAAATCGACATGGCTTTTGGTAATTC
GAACCGTCAGGAGATTGATGAAGATCTGCACAGTCGCCAGCTCGCCGTCTATGGTCGTGAGACTATGAGG
CGTCTCTTTGCTTCCAATGTTCTCATCTCGGGGATGCACGGTCTTGGTGCCGAGATTGCCAAGAATCTTA
TACTTGCTGGTGTGAAGTCTGTGACCTTGCATGATGAAAGAGTTGTAGAGCTATGGGACTTATCAAGCAA
CTTTGTTTTCTCGGAGGATGATGTTGGCAAGAATAGAGCAGATGCTTCTGTTCAGAAGTTACAGGATCTT
AACAATGCTGTGGTTGTCTCTAGCTTGACCAAAAGCTTAAACAAAGAGGATCTTTCTGGCTTCCAGGTTG
TTGTATTCTCTGACATAAGCATGGAAAGAGCAATCGAATTTGATGACTATTGTCACAGCCATCAGCCTCC
TATCGCTTTTGTCAAGGCTGATGTCAGGGGTCTTTTCGGCTCTGTCTTTTGTGATTTTGGGCCTGAATTT
GCGGTTCTTGATGTTGATGGAGAGGAACCCCATACAGGCATCATTGCGTCTATCTCTAATGAGAACCAGG
CATTTATTTCCTGTGTCGACGATGAGAGGCTTGAGTTTGAAGATGGTGACCTAGTTGTTTTCTCAGAAGT
TGAGGGTATGACAGAATTGAATGATGGGAAACCAAGGAAGATAAAAAGTACACGGCCATATTCATTCACC
CTTGATGAGGACACTACTAACTATGGAACATATGTGAAGGGTGGTATTGTCACTCAAGTGAAACAGCCAA
AGTTACTGAATTTCAAGCCATTGAGGGAAGCGCTTAAGGATCCAGGGGATTTTCTATTTAGTGATTTCTC
TAAGTTTGATCGGCCTCCACTCCTTCACTTAGCATTCCAGGCACTTGATCATTTTAAAGCTGAAGCTGGC
AGATTTCCTGTTGCTGGCTCAGAAGAGGACGCTCAGAAGCTTATATCGATTGCCACAGCCATCAATACCG
GGCAGGGTGATTTAAAGGTGGAGAATGTTGATCAGAAGCTTCTAAGACACTTTTCCTTTGGAGCCAAGGC
TGTCCTGAATCCTATGGCTGCAATGTTTGGCGGTATTGTTGGACAGGAGGTTGTTAAAGCTTGCTCTGGA
AAATTTCATCCTCTCTTCCAGTTTTTCTACTTTGATTCAGTGGAGTCACTCCCCTCTGAACCTGTGGACT
CGAGTGACTTTGCACCAAGAAACAGCCGGTATGATGCCCAAATATCTGTATTTGGGGCCAAGTTCCAGAA
GAAACTTGAAGATGCTAAAGTTTTCACAGTAGGGTCTGGTGCTCTTGGCTGTGAGTTCTTGAAAAATTTG
GCTCTGATGGGGGTTTCTTGTGGAAGCCAAGGGAAGCTGACAGTGACAGATGATGATATCATTGAGAAGA
GTAACCTCAGTCGTCAATTTCTGTTCCGTGACTGGAACATTGGACAGGCTAAATCCACAGTTGCTGCTTC
GGCTGCTGCTGTTATAAATCCTCGCTTCAACATTGAGGCCCTGCAAAACCGTGTTGGCGCGGAGACTGAG
AATGTATTTGACGATGCCTTCTGGGAGAACTTAACTGTTGTCGTCAATGCACTGGATAATGTTAATGCGA
GGCTCTATGTTGATTCGAGGTGCTTGTATTTCCAGAAGCCTCTCCTTGAGTCTGGAACTCTTGGTACAAA
GTGCAACACACAGTCGGTTATCCCACATCTAACTGAAAATTACGGTGCCTCAAGGGACCCACCAGAGAAA
CAGGCCCCCATGTGTACAGTGCATTCCTTCCCGCATAACATTGATCACTGTTTAACTTGGGCTCGCTCTG
AGTTTGAGGGTCTGCTGGAGAAAACTCCCGCTGAAGTGAATGCATATCTTTCTAGCCCAGTTGAGTACAC
TAACTCAATGATGAGTGCTGGTGATGCTCAGGCGAGGGACACATTGGAGAGGATTGTTGAGTGCCTTGAA
AAGGAGAAGTGTGAAACCTTCCAAGACTGCTTAACCTGGGCACGACTGAGGTTTGAGGATTACTTTGTGA
ACCGTGTCAAGCAATTGATATACACATTTCCTGAAGATGCTGCGACTAGTACCGGAGCTCCATTCTGGTC
TGCTCCAAAAAGATTCCCTCGTCCACTCCAGTACTCGTCGTCCGACCCAAGTCTCCTTAACTTTATCACA
GCGACTGCTATTTTACGAGCAGAGACATTTGGGATCCCGATACCTGAGTGGACTAAGAACCCAAAGGAAG
CAGCAGAAGCTGTTGACAGAGTGATAGTCCCAGACTTTGAGCCAAGGCAAGATGCAAAGATTGTGACTGA
TGAGAAAGCTACCACTTTAACCACTGCTTCGGTGGACGACGCTGCAGTCATCGACGATCTCATTGCTAAG
ATCGACCAGTGTAGGCATAACTTGTCGCCAGACTTCAGGATGAAACCTATTCAGTTCGAAAAGGATGATG
ATACAAACTATCACATGGATGTGATAGCAGGACTAGCCAACATGAGGGCGAGAAATTACAGCATCCCTGA
AGTGGACAAGCTGAAAGCAAAGTTCATAGCAGGGAGAATCATCCCAGCCATTGCGACTTCAACAGCCATG
GCTACTGGGCTGGTCTGCCTCGAGCTGTACAAGGTCCTTGATGGAGGACATAAAGTGGAAGCTTACAGAA
ACACATTTGCCAACCTGGCACTTCCACTATTCTCCATGGCTGAACCACTTCCACCAAAGGTGGTGAAGCA
CCGTGACATGGCTTGGACAGTTTGGGACAGATGGGTTCTCAAGGGAAACCCAACTCTTCGTGAGGTGTTG
CAGTGGCTGGAGGACAAAGGGCTTAGCGCATACAGCATCTCTTGTGGAAGCTGTCTACTGTTCAACAGTA
TGTTCACAAGGCACAAGGAGAGGATGGACAAGAAGGTTGTGGATCTCGCTCGGGATGTTGCGAAAGTCGA
GTTACCGCCTTATCGCAACCATCTTGATGTAGTGGTGGCTTGTGAGGATGAAGATGACAATGACGTCGAT
ATTCCTCTCGTCTCTATCTACTTCAGGTGAGCTTACTATTAACTTTAAGAAGGAGATATACCATGTACCC
ATACGATGTTCCTGACTATGCGGGCTATCCCTATGACGTCCCGGACTATGCAGGATTGTATCCATATGAC
GTTCCAGATTACGCCACTAGAGCTGCTTACCCATACGATGTTCCTGACTATGCGGGCTATCCCTATGACG
TCCCGGACTATGCAGGATTGTATCCATATGACGTTCCAGATTACGCAATGGCCAATAGTAATCTTCCCCG
ACGAATCATCAAGGAAACTCAACGTCTGCTTAGTGAACCTGCTCCTGGGATAAGTGCGTCTCCATCAGAG
GAAAATATGAGATATTTCAATGTTATGATTCTTGGTCCTACTCAATCTCCTTATGAAGGAGGAGTTTTCA
AGTTGGAGCTCTTTTTGCCTGAAGAATATCCTATGGCAGCTCCCAAGGTTAGGTTTCTCACCAAGATTTA
CCATCCTAACATCGACAAGCTTGGAAGAATCTGCCTTGACATACTGAAAGACAAGTGGAGTCCTGCACTA
CAAATACGAACTGTGCTCTTGAGTATCCAAGCTCTTTTAAGTGCACCAAACCCAGATGATCCTCTGTCTG
AGAACATAGCTAAGCATTGGAAGAGCAATGAGGCAGAAGCTGTGGAAACAGCTAAGGAATGGACTCGTCT
TTACGCAAGTGGTGCTTAAGCTTTTACTTAACTTTAAGAAGGAGATATACAATGAGTTCGGAGGAAGCCA
AGGTCGTTGTTCCGAGGAACTTTAGATTGTTGGAAGAGCTTGAAAGAGGTGAGAAAGGTATTGGAGATGG
TACTGTTAGCTATGGAATGGATGATGCTGATGATATTTATATGCAATCTTGGACTGGCACCATTCTTGGT
CCTCCTAATACTGCATATGAAGGGAAAATCTTTCAGCTGAAGCTTTTCTGTGGTAAGGAGTACCCTGAAA
GTCCACCGACTGTGAGGTTCCAGACCCGGATAAACATGGCTTGTGTTAACCCAGAAACTGGAGTGGTTGA
ACCGAGTCTCTTCCCTATGCTCACTAACTGGCGGCGAGAATATACAATGGAGGACATACTGGTTAAGCTG
AAAAAAGAAATGATGACTTCGCATAACCGGAAGTTAGCTCAACCCCCGGAAGGTAACGAGGAAGCTAGGG
CAGATCCAAAAGGACCAGCTAAATGTTGTGTGATGTGAGCTTCAGAGCTTTTAAGCCAGCCCCGACACCC
GCCAACACCCGCTGACGCGCCCTGACGGGCTTGTCTGCTCCCGGCATCCGCTTACAGACAAGCTGTGACC
GGGATGAGATCCGGCTGCTAACAAAGCCCGAAAGGAAGCTGAGTTGGCTGCTGCCACCGCTGAGCAATAA
CTAGCATAACCCCTTGGGGCCTCTAAACGGGTCTTGAGGGGTTTTTTGCTGAAAGGAGGAACTATATCCG
GATTGGCGAATGGG
[124 nt withheld, positions 5265-5388]
C
[91 nt withheld, positions 5390-5480]
A
[49 nt withheld, positions 5482-5530]
CCTTTGACGTTGGAGTCCACGTTCTTT
[37 nt withheld, positions 5558-5594]
ACCCTATCTCGGTCTATTCTTTTGATTTATAAGGGATTTTGCCGATTTCGGCCTATTGGTTAAAAAATGA
GCTGATTTAACAAAAATTTAACGCGAATTTTAACAAAATATTAACGCTTACAATTTAGGTGGCACTTTTC
GGGGAAATGTGCGCGGAACCCCTATTTGTTTATTTTTCTAAATACATTCAAATATGTATCCGCTCATGAA
TTAATTCTTAGAAAAACTCATCGAGCATCAAATGAAACTGCAATTTATTCATATCAGGATTATCAATACC
ATATTTTTGAAAAAGCCGTTTCTGTAATGAAGGAGAAAACTCACCGAGGCAGTTCCATAGGATGGCAAGA
TCCTGGTATCGGTCTGCGATTCCGACTCGTCCAACATCAATACAACCTATTAATTTCCCCTCGTCAAAAA
TAAGGTTATCAAGTGAGAAATCACCATGAGTGACGACTGAATCCGGTGAGAATGGCAAAAGTTTATGCAT
TTCTTTCCAGACTTGTTCAACAGGCCAGCCATTACGCTCGTCATCAAAATCACTCGCATCAACCAAACCG
TTATTCATTCGTGATTGCGCCTGAGCGAGTCGAAATACGCGATCGCTGTTAAAAGGACAATTACAAACAG
GAATCGAATGCAACCGGCGCAGGAACACTGCCAGCGCATCAACAATATTTTCACCTGAATCAGGATATTC
TTCTAATACCTGGAATGCTGTTTTCCCGGGGATCGCAGTGGTGAGTAACCATGCATCATCAGGAGTACGG
ATAAAATGCTTGATGGTCGGAAGAGGCATAAATTCCGTCAGCCAGTTTAGTCTGACCATCTCATCTGTAA
CATCATTGGCAACGCTACCTTTGCCATGTTTCAGAAACAACTCTGGCGCATCGGGCTTCCCATACAATCG
ATAGATTGTCGCACCTGATTGCCCGACATTATCGCGAGCCCATTTATACCCATATAAATCAGCATCCATG
TTGGAATTTAATCGCGGCCTAGAGCAAGACGTTTCCCGTTGAATATGGCTCATAACACCCCTTGTATTAC
TGTTTATGTAAGCAGACAGTTTTATTGTTCATGACCAAAATCCCTTAACGTGAGTTTTCGTTCCACTGAG
CGTCAGACCCCGTAGAAAAGATCAAAGGATCTTCTTGAGATCCTTTTTTTCTGCGCGTAATCTGCTGCTT
GCAAACAAAAAAACCACCGCTACCAGCGGTGGTTTGTTTGCCGGATCAAGAGCTACCAACTCTTTTTCCG
AAGGTAACTGGCTTCAGCAGAGCGCAGATACCAAATACTGTCCTTCTAGTGTAGCCGTAGTTAGGCCACC
ACTTCAAGAACTCTGTAGCACCGCCTACATACCTCGCTCTGCTAATCCTGTTACCAGTGGCTGCTGCCAG
TGGCGATAAGTCGTGTCTTACCGGGTTGGACTCAAGACGATAGTTACCGGATAAGGCGCAGCGGTCGGGC
TGAACGGGGGGTTCGTGCACACAGCCCAGCTTGGAGCGAACGACCTACACCGAACTGAGATACCTACAGC
GTGAGCTATGAGAAAGCGCCACGCTTCCCGAAGGGAGAAAGGCGGACAGGTATCCGGTAAGCGGCAGGGT
CGGAACAGGAGAGCGCACGAGGGAGCTTCCAGGGGGAAACGCCTGGTATCTTTATAGTCCTGTCGGGTTT
CGCCACCTCTGACTTGAGCGTCGATTTTTGTGATGCTCGTCAGGGGGGCGGAGCCTATGGAAAAACGCCA
GCAACGCGGCCTTTTTACGGTTCCTGGCCTTTTGCTGGCCTTTTGCTCACATGTTCTTTCCTGCGTTATC
CCCTGATTCTGTGGATAACCGTATTACCGCCTTTGAGTGAGCTGATACCGCTCGCCGCAGCCGAACGACC
GAGCGCAGCGAGTCAGTGAGCGAGGAAGCGGAAGAGCGCCTGATGCGGTATTTTCTCCTTACGCATCTGT
GCGGTATTTCACACCGCAATGGTGCACTCTCAGTACAATCTGCTCTGATGCCGCATAGTTAAGCCAGTAT
ACACTCCGCTATCGCTACGTGACTGGGTCATGGCTGCGCCCCGACACCCGCCAACACCCGCTGACGCGCC
CTGACGGGCTTGTCTGCTCCCGGCATCCGCTTACAGACAAGCTGTGACCGACTCCGGGAGCTGCATGTGT
CAGAGGTTTTCACCGTCATCACCGAAACGCGCGAGGCAGCTGCGGTAAAGCTCATCAGCGTGGTCGTGAA
GCGATTCACAGATGTCTGCCTGTTCATCCGCGTCCAGCTCGTTGAGTTTCTCCAGAAGCGTTAATGTCTG
GCTTCTGATAAAGCGGGCCATGTTAAGGGCGGTTTTTTCCTGTTTGGTCACTGATGCCTCCGTGTAAGGG
GGATTTCTGTTCATGGGGGTAATGATACCGATGAAACGAGAGAGGATGCTCACGATACGGGTTACTGATG
ATGAACATGCCCGGTTACTGGAACGTTGTGAGGGTAAACAACTGGCGGTATGGATGCGGCGGGACCAGAG
AAAAATCACTCAGGGTCAATGCCAGCGCTTCGTTAATACAGATGTAGGTGTTCCACAGGGTAGCCAGCAG
CATCCTGCGATGCAGATCCGGAACATAATGGTGCAGGGCGCTGACTTCCGCGTTTCCAGACTTTACGAAA
CACGGAAACCCAAGACCATTCATGTTGTTGCTCAGGTCGCAGACGTTTTGCAGCAGCAGTCGCTTCACGT
TCGCTCGCGTATCGGTGATTCATTCTGCTAACCAGTAAGGCAACCCCGCCAGCCTAGCCGGGTCCTCAAC
GACAGGAGCACGATCATGCGCACCCGTGGGGCCGCCATGCCGGCGATAATGGCCTGCTTCTCGCCGAAAC
GTTTGGTGGCGGGACCAGTGACGAAGGCTTGAGCGAGGGCGTGCAAGATTCCGAATACCGCAAGCGACAG
GCCGATCATCGTCGCGCTCCAGCGAAAGCGGTCCTCGCCGAAAATGACCCAGAGCGCTGCCGGCACCTGT
CCTACGAGTTGCATGATAAAGAACACAGTCATAAGTGCGGCGACGATAGTCATGCCCCGCGCCCACCGGA
AGGAGCTGACTGGGTTGAAGGCTCTCAAGGGCATCGGTCGAGATCCCGGTGCCTAATGAGTGAGCTAACT
TACATTAATTGCGTTGCGCTCACTGCCCGCTTTCCAGTCGGGAAACCTGTCGTGCCAGCTGCATTAATGA
ATCGGCCAACGCGCGGGGAGAGGCGGTTTGCGTATTGGGCGCCAGGGTGGTTTTTCTTTTCACCAGTGAC
ACGGGCAACAGCTGATTGCCCTTCACCGCCTGGCCCTGAGAGAGTTGCAGCAAGCGGTCCACGCTGGTTT
GCCCCAGCAGGCGAAAATCCTGTTTGATGGTGGTTAACGGCGGGATATAACATGAGCTGTCCTCGGTATC
GTCGTATCCCACTACCGAGATATCCGCACCAACGCGCAGCCCGGACTCGGTAATGGCGCGCATTGCGCCC
AGCGCCATCTGATCGTTGGCAACCAGCATCGCAGTGGGAACGATGCCCTCATTCAGCATTTGCATGGTTT
GTTGAAAACCGGACATGGCACTCCAGTCGCCTTCCCGTTCCGCTATCGGCTGAATTTGATTGCGAGTGAG
ATATTTATGCCAGCCAGCCAGACGCAGACGCGCCGAGACAGAACTTAATGGGCCCGCTAACAGCGCGATT
TGCTGGTGACCCAATGCGACCAGATGCTCCACGCCCAGTCGCGTACCGTCCTCATGGGAGAAAATAATAC
TGTTGATGGGTGTCTGGTCAGAGACATCAAGAAATAACGCCGGAACATTAGTGCAGGCAGCTTCCACAGC
AATGGCATCCTGGTCATCCAGCGGATAGTTAATGATCAGCCCACTGACGCGTTGCGCGAGAAGATTGTGC
ACCGCCGCTTTACAGGCTTCGACGCCGCTTCGTTCTACCATCGACACCACCACGCTGGCACCCAGTTGAT
CGGCGCGAGATTTAATCGCCGCGACAATTTGCGACGGCGCGTGCAGGGCCAGACTGGAGGTGGCAACGCC
AATCAGCAACGACTGTTTGCCCGCCAGTTGTTGTGCCACGCGGTTGGGAATGTAATTCAGCTCCGCCATC
GCCGCTTCCACTTTTTCCCGCGTTTTCGCAGAAACGTGGCTGGCCTGGTTCACCACGCGGGAAACGGTCT
GATAAGAGACACCGGCATACTCTGCGACATCGTATAACGTTACTGGTTTCACATTCACCACCCTGAATTG
ACTCTCTTCCGGGCGCTATCATGCCATACCGCGAAAGGTTTTGCGCCATTCGATGGTGTCCGGGATCTCG
ACGCTCTCCCTTATGCGACTCCTGCATTAGGAAGCAGCCCAGTAGTAGGTTGAGGCCGTTGAGCACCGCC
GCCGCAAGGAATGGTGCATGCAAGGAGATGGCGCCCAACAGTCCC
